Addgene plasmid #218220: pK7-g7g8-K8
Purpose: Allows users to clone two Spacer sequences into an arrray of AtU6-promoter driven sgRNAs
Depositing lab: Daniel Voytas. Depositing organization: University of Minnesota.
Backbone
  Vector backbone: pICH41308
  Backbone manufacturer: Addgene #47998
  Vector type: CRISPR
Growth in bacteria
  Bacterial resistance: Spectinomycin, 50 μg/mL
  Growth temperature: 37°C
  Growth strain: ccdB Survival
  Copy number: High Copy
Gene/Insert
  Gene/Insert name: AtU6 promoters and sgRNA scaffolds
  gRNA/shRNA sequence: Unspecified
  Species: A. thaliana (mustard weed)
  Cloning method: Golden Gate
Terms and licenses: Academic/Nonprofit Terms; Industry Terms: Not Available to Industry
How to cite: pK7-g7g8-K8 was a gift from Daniel Voytas (Addgene plasmid # 218220 ; http://n2t.net/addgene:218220 ; RRID:Addgene_218220)
