[The description below was written by a language model from this plasmid's Addgene catalogue record and pLannotate feature annotations shown in this document.]
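Description:
pK7-g7g8-K8 is a Golden Gate cloning module for plant CRISPR work, built on the pICH41308 backbone and designed so that two user-chosen spacer sequences can be inserted into an array of sgRNA expression units driven by Arabidopsis thaliana U6 promoters. It is a high-copy E. coli plasmid replicating from a ColE1/pUC-type origin. Selection is with spectinomycin through the aadA gene, which lies downstream of an AmpR (bla) promoter. Short integrase and gentamicin-resistance fragments annotated nearby appear to be remnants of the resistance cassette's origin rather than functional genes.

The feature table shows two tandem units, each with an AtU6 promoter match followed by a placeholder cassette and then a Streptococcus pyogenes Cas9 sgRNA scaffold (annotated as tracrRNA fragments). The first placeholder carries a chloramphenicol acetyltransferase gene together with ccdB and a partial ccdA. CcdB poisons DNA gyrase, which explains why the plasmid is maintained in a ccdB-tolerant strain, and it should allow counterselection against uncut vector in ordinary strains once a spacer replaces it. The second placeholder is a lac promoter/operator and lacZα fragment flanked by T3 and T7 promoters from a pBluescript-type polylinker, which would typically provide blue/white screening for replacement by the second spacer. No spacers are present in the deposited plasmid.

The record does not name the type IIS enzymes or overhangs used. It also does not spell out how the finished two-guide array is passed on to downstream vectors, although the name suggests it fills positions 7 and 8 in a larger multiplexed guide assembly. The plasmid carries no Cas9 gene or plant selection marker, so it serves as an intermediate guide module.
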