Features (pLannotate 1.2.2; 23 found; start..end, strand, type, name):
     36..52      +  promoter       AtU6 promoter (fragment): consensus promoter from the three Arabidopsis U6 snRNA genes (Waibel and Filipowicz, 1990; Nekrasov et al., 2013)
    127..155     -  CDS            ccdB (fragment): CcdB, a bacterial toxin that poisons DNA gyrase; ccdB; Plasmids containing the ccdB gene cannot be propagated in standard E. coli strains.
    200..230     +  promoter       lac UV5 promoter: E. coli lac promoter with an "up" mutation
    254..283     +  promoter       cat promoter (fragment): promoter of the E. coli cat gene encoding chloramphenicol acetyltransferase
    284..964     +  CDS            CmR: chloramphenicol acetyltransferase confers resistance to chloramphenicol
   1121..1279    +  CDS            ccdA (fragment): CCDA_ECO57 - Also known as H, letA. Experimental evidence at protein level: Swiss-Prot protein existence level 1. Antitoxin component of a type II toxin-antitoxin (TA) system which inhibits the post-segregational killing (PSK) of plasmid-free cells, also referred to as a plasmid addiction system. Binds to and blocks the activity of CcdB; will also remove bound CcdB protein from the CcdB-GyrA complex by forming a CcdA-CcdB complex, a process termed rejuvenation. Functions as a transcriptional corepressor for the ccdAB operon, repression also requires CcdB (By similarity). From Escherichia coli
   1284..1586    +  CDS            ccdB: CCDB_ECOLI - Also known as G, letB, letD. Experimental evidence at protein level: Swiss-Prot protein existence level 1. Toxic component of a type II toxin-antitoxin (TA) system, functioning in plasmid maintainence. Responsible for the post- segregational killing (PSK) of plasmid-free cells, also referred to as a plasmid addiction system. Half-life of over 2 hours. Cell killing by CcdB is accompanied by filamentation, defects in chromosome and plasmid segregation, defects in cell division, formation of anucleate cells, decreased DNA synthesis and plasmid loss. Interferes with the activity of DN
   1626..1693    +  misc_RNA       tracrRNA (fragment): trans-activating CRISPR RNA for the Streptococcus pyogenes CRISPR/Cas9 system
   1732..1748    +  promoter       AtU6 promoter (fragment): consensus promoter from the three Arabidopsis U6 snRNA genes (Waibel and Filipowicz, 1990; Nekrasov et al., 2013)
   1851..1872    +  protein_bind   CAP binding site: CAP binding activates transcription in the presence of cAMP. E. coli catabolite activator protein
   1887..1917    +  promoter       lac promoter: promoter for the E. coli lac operon
   1925..1941    +  protein_bind   lac operator: The lac repressor binds to the lac operator to inhibit transcription in E. coli. This inhibition can be relieved by adding lactose or isopropyl-β-D-thiogalactopyranoside (IPTG). lac repressor encoded by lacI
   1986..2004    +  promoter       T3 promoter: promoter for bacteriophage T3 RNA polymerase
   2020..2043    +  misc_feature   MCS (fragment): pBluescript multiple cloning site
   2052..2070    -  promoter       T7 promoter: promoter for bacteriophage T7 RNA polymerase
   2078..2233    +  CDS            lacZα (fragment): LacZα fragment of β-galactosidase; lacZ fragment
   2238..2256    +  rep_origin     f1 ori (fragment): f1 bacteriophage origin of replication; arrow indicates direction of (+) strand synthesis
   2294..2361    +  misc_RNA       tracrRNA (fragment): trans-activating CRISPR RNA for the Streptococcus pyogenes CRISPR/Cas9 system
   2479..2583    +  promoter       AmpR promoter: bla
   2574..2654    -  CDS            int (fragment): INT2_ECOLX - Protein inferred from homology: Swiss-Prot protein existence level 3. Putative integrase believed to be involved in the insertion of antibiotic resistance genes into plasmids and transposons. From Escherichia coli.
   2742..2798    +  CDS            GmR (fragment): gentamycin acetyltransferase; aacC1; confers resistance to gentamycin
   2805..3593    +  CDS            aadA: S3AD_ECOLX - Experimental evidence at protein level: Swiss-Prot protein existence level 1. Mediates bacterial resistance to the antibiotics streptomycin and spectinomycin. From Escherichia coli.
   3767..4355    +  rep_origin     ori: high-copy-number ColE1/pMB1/pBR322/pUC origin of replication
>Addgene plasmid #218220 | pK7-g7g8-K8 | addgene full sequence | sequence record 432226 | Addgene NGS Result
GGTCTCAACTCGCCCATTTAAGTTGAAAACAATCTTCAAAAGTCCCACATCGCTTAGATAAGAAAACGAA
GCTGAGTTTATATACAGCTAGAGTCGAAGTAGTGATTGAAAAGCAGGTGTCTAGTGTTATATTCCCCAGA
ACATCAGGTTAATGGGGTGCCTAATGCGGCCACTAGTGGCCGCATTAGGCACCCCAGGCTTTACACTTTA
TGCTTCCGGCTCGTATAATGTGTGGATTTTGAGTTAGGATCCGTCGAGATTTTCAGGAGCTAAGGAAGCT
AAAATGGAGAAAAAAATCACTGGATATACCACCGTTGATATATCCCAATGGCATCGTAAAGAACATTTTG
AGGCATTTCAGTCAGTCGCTCAATGTACCTATAACCAGACCGTTCAGCTGGATATTACGGCCTTTTTAAA
GACCGTAAAGAAAAATAAGCACAAGTTTTATCCGGCCTTTATTCACATTCTTGCCCGCCTGATGAATGCT
CATCCGGAATTCCGTATGGCAATGAAAGACGGTGAGCTGGTGATATGGGATAGTGTTCACCCTTGTTACA
CCGTTTTCCATGAGCAAACTGAAACGTTTTCATCGCTCTGGAGTGAATACCACGACGATTTCCGGCAGTT
TCTACACATATATTCGCAAGATGTGGCGTGTTACGGTGAAAACCTGGCCTATTTCCCTAAAGGGTTTATT
GAGAATATGTTTTTCGTTTCAGCCAATCCCTGGGTGAGTTTCACCAGTTTTGATTTAAACGTGGCCAATA
TGGACAACTTCTTCGCCCCCGTTTTCACCATGGGCAAATATTATACGCAAGGCGACAAGGTGCTGATGCC
GCTGGCGATTCAGGTTCATCATGCCGTTTGTGATGGCTTCCATGTCGGCAGAATGCTTAATGAATTACAA
CAGTACTGCGATGAGTGGCAGGCGGGGCGTAATCTAGAGGATCCGGCTTACTAAAAGCCAGATAACAGTA
TGCGTATTTGCGCGCTGATTTTTGCGGTATAAGAATATATACTGATATGTATACCCGAAGTATGTCAAAA
GGAGGTATGCTATGAAGCAGCGTATTACAGTGACAGTTGACAGCGACAGCTATCAGTTGCTCAAGGCATA
TATGATGTCAATATCTCCGGTCTGGTAAGCACAACCATGCAGAATGAAGCCCGTCGTCTGCGTGCCGAAC
GCTGGAAAGCGGAAAATCAGGAAGGGATGGCTGAGGTCGCCCGGTTTATTGAAATGAACGGCTCTTTTGC
TGACGAGAACAGGGGCTGGTGAAATGCAGTTTAAGGTTTACACCTATAAAAGAGAGAGCCGTTATCGTCT
GTTTGTGGATGTACAGAGTGATATTATTGACACGCCCGGGCGACGGATGGTGATCCCCCTGGCCAGTGCA
CGTCTGCTGTCAGATAAAGTCTCCCGTGAACTTTACCCGGTGGTGCATATCGGGGATGAAAGCTGGCGCA
TGATGACCACCGATATGGCCAGTGTGCCGGTTTCCGTTATCGGGGAAGAAGTGGCTGATCTCAGCCACCG
CGAAAATGACATCAAAAACGCCATTAACCTGATGTTCTGGGGAATATAACACTAGACACCTGCAAAAGTT
TCAGAGCTATGCTGGAAACAGCATAGCAAGTTGAAATAAGGCTAGTCCGTTATCAACTTGAAAAAGTGGC
ACCGAGTCGGTGCTTTTTTTTGGATCCGCCCATTTAAGTTGAAAACAATCTTCAAAAGTCCCACATCGCT
TAGATAAGAAAACGAAGCTGAGTTTATATACAGCTAGAGTCGAAGTAGTGATTGAGAGACGGATAAACTA
GTGGAAAGCGGGCAGTGAGCGCAACGCAATTAATGTGAGTTAGCTCACTCATTAGGCACCCCAGGCTTTA
CACTTTATGCTTCCGGCTCGTATGTTGTGTGGAATTGTGAGCGGATAACAATTTCACACAGGAAACAGCT
ATGACCATGATTACGCCAAGCGCGCAATTAACCCTCACTAAAGGGAACAAAAGCTGGAGGACCTCGAGGG
GGGGCCCGGTACCCAATTCGCCCTATAGTGAGTCGTATTACGCGCGCTCACTGGCCGTCGTTTTACAACG
TCGTGACTGGGAAAACCCTGGCGTTACCCAACTTAATCGCCTTGCAGCACATCCCCCTTTCGCCAGCTGG
CGTAATAGCGAAGAGGCCCGCACCGATCGCCCTTCCCAACAGTTGCGCAGCCTGAATGGCGAATGGGACG
CGCCCTGTAGCGGCGCCACTAGTTTATCCGTCTCAGTTTCAGAGCTATGCTGGAAACAGCATAGCAAGTT
GAAATAAGGCTAGTCCGTTATCAACTTGAAAAAGTGGCACCGAGTCGGTGCTTTTTTTTTGGGAGAGACC
GTGGACGAAAGGGCCTCGTGATACGCCTATTTTTATAGGTTAATGTCATGATAATAATGGTTTCTTAGAC
GTCAGGTGGCACTTTTCGGGGAAATGTGCGCGGAACCCCTATTTGTTTATTTTTCTAAATACATTCAAAT
ATGTATCCGCTCATGAGACAATAACCCTGATAAATGCTTCAATAATATTGAAAAAGGAAGAGTATGCGCT
CACGCAACTGGTCCAGAACCTTGACCGAACGCAGCGGTGGTAACGGCGCAGTGGCGGTTTTCATGGCTTG
TTATGACTGTTTTTTTTTGGGGTACAGTCTATGCCTCGGGCATCCAAGCAGCAAGCGCGTTACGCCGTGG
GTCGATGTTTGATGTTATGGAGCAGCAACGATGTTACGCAGCAGGGCAGTCGCCCTAAAACAAAGTTAAA
CATCATGAGGGAAGCGGTGATCGCCGAAGTATCGACTCAACTATCAGAGGTAGTTGGCGTCATCGAGCGC
CATCTCGAACCGACGTTGCTGGCCGTACATTTGTACGGCTCCGCAGTGGATGGCGGCCTGAAGCCACACA
GCGATATTGATTTGCTGGTTACGGTGACCGTAAGGCTTGATGAAACAACGCGGCGAGCTTTGATCAACGA
CCTTTTGGAAACTTCGGCTTCCCCTGGAGAGAGCGAGATTCTCCGCGCTGTAGAAGTCACCATTGTTGTG
CACGACGACATCATTCCGTGGCGTTATCCAGCTAAGCGCGAACTGCAATTTGGAGAATGGCAGCGCAATG
ACATTCTTGCAGGTATCTTCGAGCCAGCCACGATCGACATTGATCTGGCTATCTTGCTGACAAAAGCAAG
AGAACATAGCGTTGCCTTGGTAGGTCCAGCGGCGGAGGAACTCTTTGATCCGGTTCCTGAACAGGATCTA
TTTGAGGCGCTAAATGAAACCTTAACGCTATGGAACTCGCCGCCCGACTGGGCTGGCGATGAGCGAAATG
TAGTGCTTACGTTGTCCCGCATTTGGTACAGCGCAGTAACCGGCAAAATCGCGCCGAAGGATGTCGCTGC
CGACTGGGCAATGGAGCGCCTGCCGGCCCAGTATCAGCCCGTCATACTTGAAGCTAGACAGGCTTATCTT
GGACAAGAAGAAGATCGCTTGGCCTCGCGCGCAGATCAGTTGGAAGAATTTGTCCATTACGTAAAAGGCG
AGATCACCAAGGTAGTCGGCAAATAACTGTCAGACCAAGTTTACTCATATATACTTTAGATTGATTTAAA
ACTTCATTTTTAATTTAAAAGGATCTAGGTGAAGATCCTTTTTGATAATCTCATGACCAAAATCCCTTAA
CGTGAGTTTTCGTTCCACTGAGCGTCAGACCCCGTAGAAAAGATCAAAGGATCTTCTTGAGATCCTTTTT
TTCTGCGCGTAATCTGCTGCTTGCAAACAAAAAAACCACCGCTACCAGCGGTGGTTTGTTTGCCGGATCA
AGAGCTACCAACTCTTTTTCCGAAGGTAACTGGCTTCAGCAGAGCGCAGATACCAAATACTGTTCTTCTA
GTGTAGCCGTAGTTAGGCCACCACTTCAAGAACTCTGTAGCACCGCCTACATACCTCGCTCTGCTAATCC
TGTTACCAGTGGCTGCTGCCAGTGGCGATAAGTCGTGTCTTACCGGGTTGGACTCAAGACGATAGTTACC
GGATAAGGCGCAGCGGTCGGGCTGAACGGGGGGTTCGTGCACACAGCCCAGCTTGGAGCGAACGACCTAC
ACCGAACTGAGATACCTACAGCGTGAGCTATGAGAAAGCGCCACGCTTCCCGAAGGGAGAAAGGCGGACA
GGTATCCGGTAAGCGGCAGGGTCGGAACAGGAGAGCGCACGAGGGAGCTTCCAGGGGGAAACGCCTGGTA
TCTTTATAGTCCTGTCGGGTTTCGCCACCTCTGACTTGAGCGTCGATTTTTGTGATGCTCGTCAGGGGGG
CGGAGCCTATGGAAAAACGCCAGCAACGCGGCCTTTTTACGGTTCCTGGCCTTTTGCTGGCCTTTTGCTC
ACATGTTCTTTCCTGCGTTATCCCCTGATTCTGTGGATAACCGTATTACCGCCTTTGAGTGAGCTGATAC
CGCTCGCCGCAGCCGAACGACCGAGCGCAGCGAGTCAGTGAGCGAGGAAGC
